>Addgene plasmid #76098 | EPHA10 gRNA (BRDN0001146813) | addgene full sequence | sequence record 185180 | Addgene Assembled Sequence
CCCGGGTGCAAAGATGGATAAAGTTTTAAACAGAGAGGAATCTTTGCAGCTAATGGACCTTCTAGGTCTT
GAAAGGAGTGGGAATTGGCTCCGGTGCCCGTCAGTGGGCAGAGCGCACATCGCCCACAGTCCCCGAGAAG
TTGGGGGGAGGGGTCGGCAATTGATCCGGTGCCTAGAGAAGGTGGCGCGGGGTAAACTGGGAAAGTGATG
TCGTGTACTGGCTCCGCCTTTTTCCCGAGGGTGGGGGAGAACCGTATATAAGTGCAGTAGTCGCCGTGAA
CGTTCTTTTTCGCAACGGGTTTGCCGCCAGAACACAGGTAAGTGCCGTGTGTGGTTCCCGCGGGCCTGGC
CTCTTTACGGGTTATGGCCCTTGCGTGCCTTGAATTACTTCCACCTGGCTGCAGTACGTGATTCTTGATC
CCGAGCTTCGGGTTGGAAGTGGGTGGGAGAGTTCGAGGCCTTGCGCTTAAGGAGCCCCTTCGCCTCGTGC
TTGAGTTGAGGCCTGGCCTGGGCGCTGGGGCCGCCGCGTGCGAATCTGGTGGCACCTTCGCGCCTGTCTC
GCTGCTTTCGATAAGTCTCTAGCCATTTAAAATTTTTGATGACCTGCTGCGACGCTTTTTTTCTGGCAAG
ATAGTCTTGTAAATGCGGGCCAAGATCTGCACACTGGTATTTCGGTTTTTGGGGCCGCGGGCGGCGACGG
GGCCCGTGCGTCCCAGCGCACATGTTCGGCGAGGCGGGGCCTGCGAGCGCGGCCACCGAGAATCGGACGG
GGGTAGTCTCAAGCTGGCCGGCCTGCTCTGGTGCCTGGCCTCGCGCCGCCGTGTATCGCCCCGCCCTGGG
CGGCAAGGCTGGCCCGGTCGGCACCAGTTGCGTGAGCGGAAAGATGGCCGCTTCCCGGCCCTGCTGCAGG
GAGCTCAAAATGGAGGACGCGGCGCTCGGGAGAGCGGGCGGGTGAGTCACCCACACAAAGGAAAAGGGCC
TTTCCGTCCTCAGCCGTCGCTTCATGTGACTCCACGGAGTACCGGGCGCCGTCCAGGCACCTCGATTAGT
TCTCGAGCTTTTGGAGTACGTCGTCTTTAGGTTGGGGGGAGGGGTTTTATGCGATGGAGTTTCCCCACAC
TGAGTGGGTGGAGACTGAAGTTAGGCCAGCTTGGCACTTGATGTAATTCTCCTTGGAATTTGCCCTTTTT
GAGTTTGGATCTTGGTTCATTCTCAAGCCTCAGACAGTGGTTCAAAGTTTTTTTCTTCCATTTCAGGTGT
CGTGACGTACGGCCACCATGACCGAGTACAAGCCCACGGTGCGCCTCGCCACCCGCGACGACGTCCCCAG
GGCCGTACGCACCCTCGCCGCCGCGTTCGCCGACTACCCCGCCACGCGCCACACCGTCGATCCGGACCGC
CACATCGAGCGGGTCACCGAGCTGCAAGAACTCTTCCTCACGCGCGTCGGGCTCGACATCGGCAAGGTGT
GGGTCGCGGACGACGGCGCCGCCGTGGCGGTCTGGACCACGCCGGAGAGCGTCGAAGCGGGGGCGGTGTT
CGCCGAGATCGGCCCGCGCATGGCCGAGTTGAGCGGTTCCCGGCTGGCCGCGCAGCAACAGATGGAAGGC
CTCCTGGCGCCGCACCGGCCCAAGGAGCCCGCGTGGTTCCTGGCCACCGTCGGAGTCTCGCCCGACCACC
AGGGCAAGGGTCTGGGCAGCGCCGTCGTGCTCCCCGGAGTGGAGGCGGCCGAGCGCGCCGGGGTGCCCGC
CTTCCTGGAGACCTCCGCGCCCCGCAACCTCCCCTTCTACGAGCGGCTCGGCTTCACCGTCACCGCCGAC
GTCGAGGTGCCCGAAGGACCGCGCACCTGGTGCATGACCCGCAAGCCCGGTGCCTGAACGCGTTAAGTCG
ACAATCAACCTCTGGATTACAAAATTTGTGAAAGATTGACTGGTATTCTTAACTATGTTGCTCCTTTTAC
GCTATGTGGATACGCTGCTTTAATGCCTTTGTATCATGCTATTGCTTCCCGTATGGCTTTCATTTTCTCC
TCCTTGTATAAATCCTGGTTGCTGTCTCTTTATGAGGAGTTGTGGCCCGTTGTCAGGCAACGTGGCGTGG
TGTGCACTGTGTTTGCTGACGCAACCCCCACTGGTTGGGGCATTGCCACCACCTGTCAGCTCCTTTCCGG
GACTTTCGCTTTCCCCCTCCCTATTGCCACGGCGGAACTCATCGCCGCCTGCCTTGCCCGCTGCTGGACA
GGGGCTCGGCTGTTGGGCACTGACAATTCCGTGGTGTTGTCGGGGAAATCATCGTCCTTTCCTTGGCTGC
TCGCCTGTGTTGCCACCTGGATTCTGCGCGGGACGTCCTTCTGCTACGTCCCTTCGGCCCTCAATCCAGC
GGACCTTCCTTCCCGCGGCCTGCTGCCGGCTCTGCGGCCTCTTCCGCGTCTTCGCCTTCGCCCTCAGACG
AGTCGGATCTCCCTTTGGGCCGCCTCCCCGCGTCGACTTTAAGACCAATGACTTACAAGGCAGCTGTAGA
TCTTAGCCACTTTTTAAAAGAAAAGGGGGGACTGGAAGGGCTAATTCACTCCCAACGAAGACAAGATCTG
CTTTTTGCTTGTACTGGGTCTCTCTGGTTAGACCAGATCTGAGCCTGGGAGCTCTCTGGCTAACTAGGGA
ACCCACTGCTTAAGCCTCAATAAAGCTTGCCTTGAGTGCTTCAAGTAGTGTGTGCCCGTCTGTTGTGTGA
CTCTGGTAACTAGAGATCCCTCAGACCCTTTTAGTCAGTGTGGAAAATCTCTAGCAGTACGTATAGTAGT
TCATGTCATCTTATTATTCAGTATTTATAACTTGCAAAGAAATGAATATCAGAGAGTGAGAGGAACTTGT
TTATTGCAGCTTATAATGGTTACAAATAAAGCAATAGCATCACAAATTTCACAAATAAAGCATTTTTTTC
ACTGCATTCTAGTTGTGGTTTGTCCAAACTCATCAATGTATCTTATCATGTCTGGCTCTAGCTATCCCGC
CCCTAACTCCGCCCATCCCGCCCCTAACTCCGCCCAGTTCCGCCCATTCTCCGCCCCATGGCTGACTAAT
TTTTTTTATTTATGCAGAGGCCGAGGCCGCCTCGGCCTCTGAGCTATTCCAGAAGTAGTGAGGAGGCTTT
TTTGGAGGCCTAGGGACGTACCCAATTCGCCCTATAGTGAGTCGTATTACGCGCGCTCACTGGCCGTCGT
TTTACAACGTCGTGACTGGGAAAACCCTGGCGTTACCCAACTTAATCGCCTTGCAGCACATCCCCCTTTC
GCCAGCTGGCGTAATAGCGAAGAGGCCCGCACCGATCGCCCTTCCCAACAGTTGCGCAGCCTGAATGGCG
AATGGG
[124 nt withheld, positions 3367-3490]
C
[91 nt withheld, positions 3492-3582]
A
[49 nt withheld, positions 3584-3632]
CCTTTGACGTTGGAGTCCACGTTCTTT
[37 nt withheld, positions 3660-3696]
ACCCTATCTCGGTCTATTCTTTTGATTTATAAGGGATTTTGCCGATTTCGGCCTATTGGTTAAAAAATGA
GCTGATTTAACAAAAATTTAACGCGAATTTTAACAAAATATTAACGCTTACAATTTAGGTGGCACTTTTC
GGGGAAATGTGCGCGGAACCCCTATTTGTTTATTTTTCTAAATACATTCAAATATGTATCCGCTCATGAG
ACAATAACCCTGATAAATGCTTCAATAATATTGAAAAAGGAAGAGTATGAGTATTCAACATTTCCGTGTC
GCCCTTATTCCCTTTTTTGCGGCATTTTGCCTTCCTGTTTTTGCTCACCCAGAAACGCTGGTGAAAGTAA
AAGATGCTGAAGATCAGTTGGGTGCACGAGTGGGTTACATCGAACTGGATCTCAACAGCGGTAAGATCCT
TGAGAGTTTTCGCCCCGAAGAACGTTTTCCAATGATGAGCACTTTTAAAGTTCTGCTATGTGGCGCGGTA
TTATCCCGTATTGACGCCGGGCAAGAGCAACTCGGTCGCCGCATACACTATTCTCAGAATGACTTGGTTG
AGTACTCACCAGTCACAGAAAAGCATCTTACGGATGGCATGACAGTAAGAGAATTATGCAGTGCTGCCAT
AACCATGAGTGATAACACTGCGGCCAACTTACTTCTGACAACGATCGGAGGACCGAAGGAGCTAACCGCT
TTTTTGCACAACATGGGGGATCATGTAACTCGCCTTGATCGTTGGGAACCGGAGCTGAATGAAGCCATAC
CAAACGACGAGCGTGACACCACGATGCCTGTAGCAATGGCAACAACGTTGCGCAAACTATTAACTGGCGA
ACTACTTACTCTAGCTTCCCGGCAACAATTAATAGACTGGATGGAGGCGGATAAAGTTGCAGGACCACTT
CTGCGCTCGGCCCTTCCGGCTGGCTGGTTTATTGCTGATAAATCTGGAGCCGGTGAGCGTGGGTCTCGCG
GTATCATTGCAGCACTGGGGCCAGATGGTAAGCCCTCCCGTATCGTAGTTATCTACACGACGGGGAGTCA
GGCAACTATGGATGAACGAAATAGACAGATCGCTGAGATAGGTGCCTCACTGATTAAGCATTGGTAACTG
TCAGACCAAGTTTACTCATATATACTTTAGATTGATTTAAAACTTCATTTTTAATTTAAAAGGATCTAGG
TGAAGATCCTTTTTGATAATCTCATGACCAAAATCCCTTAACGTGAGTTTTCGTTCCACTGAGCGTCAGA
CCCCGTAGAAAAGATCAAAGGATCTTCTTGAGATCCTTTTTTTCTGCGCGTAATCTGCTGCTTGCAAACA
AAAAAACCACCGCTACCAGCGGTGGTTTGTTTGCCGGATCAAGAGCTACCAACTCTTTTTCCGAAGGTAA
CTGGCTTCAGCAGAGCGCAGATACCAAATACTGTTCTTCTAGTGTAGCCGTAGTTAGGCCACCACTTCAA
GAACTCTGTAGCACCGCCTACATACCTCGCTCTGCTAATCCTGTTACCAGTGGCTGCTGCCAGTGGCGAT
AAGTCGTGTCTTACCGGGTTGGACTCAAGACGATAGTTACCGGATAAGGCGCAGCGGTCGGGCTGAACGG
GGGGTTCGTGCACACAGCCCAGCTTGGAGCGAACGACCTACACCGAACTGAGATACCTACAGCGTGAGCT
ATGAGAAAGCGCCACGCTTCCCGAAGGGAGAAAGGCGGACAGGTATCCGGTAAGCGGCAGGGTCGGAACA
GGAGAGCGCACGAGGGAGCTTCCAGGGGGAAACGCCTGGTATCTTTATAGTCCTGTCGGGTTTCGCCACC
TCTGACTTGAGCGTCGATTTTTGTGATGCTCGTCAGGGGGGCGGAGCCTATGGAAAAACGCCAGCAACGC
GGCCTTTTTACGGTTCCTGGCCTTTTGCTGGCCTTTTGCTCACATGTTCTTTCCTGCGTTATCCCCTGAT
TCTGTGGATAACCGTATTACCGCCTTTGAGTGAGCTGATACCGCTCGCCGCAGCCGAACGACCGAGCGCA
GCGAGTCAGTGAGCGAGGAAGCGGAAGAGCGCCCAATACGCAAACCGCCTCTCCCCGCGCGTTGGCCGAT
TCATTAATGCAGCTGGCACGACAGGTTTCCCGACTGGAAAGCGGGCAGTGAGCGCAACGCAATTAATGTG
AGTTAGCTCACTCATTAGGCACCCCAGGCTTTACACTTTATGCTTCCGGCTCGTATGTTGTGTGGAATTG
TGAGCGGATAACAATTTCACACAGGAAACAGCTATGACCATGATTACGCCAAGCGCGCAATTAACCCTCA
CTAAAGGGAACAAAAGCTGGAGCTGCAAGCTTAATGTAGTCTTATGCAATACTCTTGTAGTCTTGCAACA
TGGTAACGATGAGTTAGCAACATGCCTTACAAGGAGAGAAAAAGCACCGTGCATGCCGATTGGTGGAAGT
AAGGTGGTACGATCGTGCCTTATTAGGAAGGCAACAGACGGGTCTGACATGGATTGGACGAACCACTGAA
TTGCCGCATTGCAGAGATATTGTATTTAAGTGCCTAGCTCGATACATAAACGGGTCTCTCTGGTTAGACC
AGATCTGAGCCTGGGAGCTCTCTGGCTAACTAGGGAACCCACTGCTTAAGCCTCAATAAAGCTTGCCTTG
AGTGCTTCAAGTAGTGTGTGCCCGTCTGTTGTGTGACTCTGGTAACTAGAGATCCCTCAGACCCTTTTAG
TCAGTGTGGAAAATCTCTAGCAGTGGCGCCCGAACAGGGACTTGAAAGCGAAAGGGAAACCAGAGGAGCT
CTCTCGACGCAGGACTCGGCTTGCTGAAGCGCGCACGGCAAGAGGCGAGGGGCGGCGACTGGTGAGTACG
CCAAAAATTTTGACTAGCGGAGGCTAGAAGGAGAGAGATGGGTGCGAGAGCGTCAGTATTAAGCGGGGGA
GAATTAGATCGCGATGGGAAAAAATTCGGTTAAGGCCAGGGGGAAAGAAAAAATATAAATTAAAACATAT
AGTATGGGCAAGCAGGGAGCTAGAACGATTCGCAGTTAATCCTGGCCTGTTAGAAACATCAGAAGGCTGT
AGACAAATACTGGGACAGCTACAACCATCCCTTCAGACAGGATCAGAAGAACTTAGATCATTATATAATA
CAGTAGCAACCCTCTATTGTGTGCATCAAAGGATAGAGATAAAAGACACCAAGGAAGCTTTAGACAAGAT
AGAGGAAGAGCAAAACAAAAGTAAGACCACCGCACAGCAAGCGGCCGCTGATCTTCAGACCTGGAGGAGG
AGATATGAGGGACAATTGGAGAAGTGAATTATATAAATATAAAGTAGTAAAAATTGAACCATTAGGAGTA
GCACCCACCAAGGCAAAGAGAAGAGTGGTGCAGAGAGAAAAAAGAGCAGTGGGAATAGGAGCTTTGTTCC
TTGGGTTCTTGGGAGCAGCAGGAAGCACTATGGGCGCAGCGTCAATGACGCTGACGGTACAGGCCAGACA
ATTATTGTCTGGTATAGTGCAGCAGCAGAACAATTTGCTGAGGGCTATTGAGGCGCAACAGCATCTGTTG
CAACTCACAGTCTGGGGCATCAAGCAGCTCCAGGCAAGAATCCTGGCTGTGGAAAGATACCTAAAGGATC
AACAGCTCCTGGGGATTTGGGGTTGCTCTGGAAAACTCATTTGCACCACTGCTGTGCCTTGGAATGCTAG
TTGGAGTAATAAATCTCTGGAACAGATTTGGAATCACACGACCTGGATGGAGTGGGACAGAGAAATTAAC
AATTACACAAGCTTAATACACTCCTTAATTGAAGAATCGCAAAACCAGCAAGAAAAGAATGAACAAGAAT
TATTGGAATTAGATAAATGGGCAAGTTTGTGGAATTGGTTTAACATAACAAATTGGCTGTGGTATATAAA
ATTATTCATAATGATAGTAGGAGGCTTGGTAGGTTTAAGAATAGTTTTTGCTGTACTTTCTATAGTGAAT
AGAGTTAGGCAGGGATATTCACCATTATCGTTTCAGACCCACCTCCCAACCCCGAGGGGACCCAGAGAGG
GCCTATTTCCCATGATTCCTTCATATTTGCATATACGATACAAGGCTGTTAGAGAGATAATTAGAATTAA
TTTGACTGTAAACACAAAGATATTAGTACAAAATACGTGACGTAGAAAGTAATAATTTCTTGGGTAGTTT
GCAGTTTTAAAATTATGTTTTAAAATGGACTATCATATGCTTACCGTAACTTGAAAGTATTTCGATTTCT
TGGCTTTATATATCTTGTGGAAAGGACGAAACACCGCCGCAAAATCGACACGATCGGTTTTAGAGCTAGA
AATAGCAAGTTAAAATAAGGCTAGTCCGTTATCAACTTGAAAAAGTGGCACCGAGTCGGTGCTTTTTTAA
GCTTGGCGTAACTAGATCTTGAGACAAATGGCAGTATTCATCCACAATTTTAAAAGAAAAGGGGGGATTG
GGGGGTACAGTGCAGGGGAAAGAATAGTAGACATAATAGCAACAGACATACAAACTAAAGAATTACAAAA
ACAAATTACAAAAATTCAAAATTTTCGGGTTTATTACAGGGACAGCAGAGATCCACTTTGGCGCCGGCTC
GAGGGGG
Features (pLannotate 1.2.2; 29 found; start..end, strand, type, name):
     14..80      +  CDS            small t antigen (fragment): SV40 (simian virus 40) small t antigen
    106..317     +  promoter       EF-1α core promoter: core promoter for human elongation factor EF-1α
    318..1256    +  intron         EF-1α intron A: intron upstream of the start codon of human EF-1α
   1278..1877    +  CDS            PuroR (fragment): puromycin N-acetyltransferase; pac from Streptomyces; confers resistance to puromycin
   1893..2481    +  misc_feature   WPRE: woodchuck hepatitis virus posttranscriptional regulatory element
   2532..2551    +  misc_feature   cPPT/CTS (fragment): central polypurine tract and central termination sequence of HIV-1
   2553..2786    +  LTR            3' LTR (ΔU3): self-inactivating 3' long terminal repeat (LTR) from HIV-1
   2864..2985    +  polyA_signal   SV40 poly(A) signal: SV40 polyadenylation signal
   3025..3160    +  rep_origin     SV40 ori: SV40 origin of replication
   3181..3199    -  promoter       T7 promoter: promoter for bacteriophage T7 RNA polymerase
   3207..3362    +  CDS            lacZα (fragment): LacZα fragment of β-galactosidase; lacZ fragment
   3367..3795    +  rep_origin     f1 ori (sequence partly withheld): f1 bacteriophage origin of replication; arrow indicates direction of (+) strand synthesis
   3848..3952    +  promoter       AmpR promoter: bla
   3953..4813    +  CDS            AmpR: β-lactamase; bla; confers resistance to ampicillin, carbenicillin, and related antibiotics
   4984..5572    +  rep_origin     ori: high-copy-number ColE1/pMB1/pBR322/pUC origin of replication
   5755..5847    +  CDS            lacI (fragment): lac repressor; lacI; The lac repressor binds to the lac operator to inhibit transcription in E. coli. This inhibition can be relieved by adding lactose or isopropyl-β-D-thiogalactopyranoside (IPTG).
   5860..5881    +  protein_bind   CAP binding site: CAP binding activates transcription in the presence of cAMP. E. coli catabolite activator protein
   5896..5926    +  promoter       lac promoter: promoter for the E. coli lac operon
   5934..5950    +  protein_bind   lac operator: The lac repressor binds to the lac operator to inhibit transcription in E. coli. This inhibition can be relieved by adding lactose or isopropyl-β-D-thiogalactopyranoside (IPTG). lac repressor encoded by lacI
   5995..6013    +  promoter       T3 promoter: promoter for bacteriophage T3 RNA polymerase
   6041..6267    +  promoter       RSV promoter: Rous sarcoma virus enhancer/promoter
   6268..6448    +  LTR            5' LTR (truncated): truncated 5' long terminal repeat (LTR) from HIV-1
   6495..6620    +  misc_feature   HIV-1 Ψ: packaging signal of human immunodeficiency virus type 1
   6604..6967    +  CDS            HIV-1 gag (fragment): gag protein from human immunodeficiency virus 1; gag
   7113..7346    +  misc_feature   RRE: The Rev response element (RRE) of HIV-1 allows for Rev-dependent mRNA export from the nucleus to the cytoplasm.
   7723..7749    +  CDS            Rev (fragment): human immunodeficiency virus 1 (HIV-1) Rev protein; rev; enhances nuclear export of unspliced and incompletely spliced viral mRNAs
   7753..7993    +  promoter       U6 promoter: RNA polymerase III promoter for human U6 snRNA
   8023..8098    +  misc_RNA       gRNA scaffold: guide RNA scaffold for the Streptococcus pyogenes CRISPR/Cas9 system
   8154..8271    +  misc_feature   cPPT/CTS: central polypurine tract and central termination sequence of HIV-1
