[The description below was written by a language model from this plasmid's Addgene catalogue record and pLannotate feature annotations shown in this document.]
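Description:
EPHA10 gRNA (BRDN0001146813) is a third-generation lentiviral guide RNA plasmid built on the lentiGuide-Puro backbone and designed to target human EPHA10, an Eph-family receptor gene. It belongs to a human kinome gRNA collection. The 8.3 kb plasmid is maintained in E. coli through a high-copy ColE1/pUC-type origin and an ampicillin resistance gene (β-lactamase). The backbone also carries an f1 origin, an SV40 origin and poly(A) signal, and residual lac and T7/T3 promoter elements.

The lentiviral transfer cassette begins with an RSV promoter fused to a truncated HIV-1 5' LTR, which makes genomic RNA production in packaging cells independent of Tat. This is followed by the Ψ packaging signal with a partial gag region, the Rev response element for nuclear export of the unspliced genome, and a cPPT/CTS. A self-inactivating ΔU3 3' LTR closes the cassette.

There are two expression units within the provirus. A human U6 RNA polymerase III promoter drives the EPHA10-specific 20-nt spacer joined to the Streptococcus pyogenes Cas9 gRNA scaffold. An EF-1α promoter, including its intron A, drives puromycin N-acetyltransferase for selection of transduced mammalian cells, and a WPRE downstream enhances transcript expression.

The plasmid does not encode Cas9. It is meant to be used with a separate Cas9 lentiviral vector or in cell lines that already express Cas9, where the guide directs cleavage at EPHA10 for knockout studies. According to the depositor, the guide was designed against two EPHA10 reference transcripts. The cloning method is not recorded.
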