Addgene plasmid #76098: EPHA10 gRNA (BRDN0001146813)
Purpose: 3rd generation lentiviral gRNA plasmid targeting human EPHA10
Depositing lab: John Doench & David Root. Depositing organization: Broad Institute. Publication: Optimized sgRNA design to maximize activity and minimize off-target effects of CRISPR-Cas9. Doench JG, Fusi N, Sullender M, Hegde M, Vaimberg EW, Donovan KF, Smith I, Tothova Z, Wilen C, Orchard R, Virgin HW, Listgarten J, Root DE. Nat Biotechnol. 2016 Jan 18. doi: 10.1038/nbt.3437. PubMed 26780180.
Backbone
  Vector backbone: lentiGuide-Puro
  Backbone manufacturer: Zhang Lab (Addgene plasmid # 52963)
  Vector type: Mammalian Expression, Lentiviral, CRISPR
  Selectable markers: Puromycin
Growth in bacteria
  Bacterial resistance: Ampicillin, 100 μg/mL
  Growth temperature: 37°C
  Growth strain: DH5alpha
  Copy number: High Copy
Gene/Insert
  Gene/Insert name: EPHA10 (alt names: EPHA10; NM_001099439.1)
  gRNA/shRNA sequence: CCGCAAAATCGACACGATCG
  Species: H. sapiens (human)
  Entrez Gene: EPHA10 (a.k.a. FLJ16103, FLJ33655, MGC43817)
  Promoter: hU6
  Cloning method: Unknown
  Sequencing primers: 5′ U6-F; 3′ pS2-R
Terms and licenses: Academic/Nonprofit Terms; Industry Terms: Not Available to Industry
Depositor comments: The gRNA was designed to target the following Genbank reference sequence(s): NM_001099439.1,NM_173641.2. Note that this plasmid does NOT contain Cas9. It should be used in conjunction with lentiCas9-Blast (Addgene #52962) or otherwise with cell lines already expressing Cas9. Browse the full kinome gRNA library at http://www.addgene.org/pooled-library/broadgpp-human-kinome/ or visit http://www.broadinstitute.org/rnai/public/ for detailed protocols and information.
How to cite: EPHA10 gRNA (BRDN0001146813) was a gift from John Doench & David Root (Addgene plasmid # 76098 ; http://n2t.net/addgene:76098 ; RRID:Addgene_76098)
