>Addgene plasmid #76098 | EPHA10 gRNA (BRDN0001146813) | depositor partial sequence | sequence record 143558 | Target Sequence
CCGCAAAATCGACACGATCG
