>Addgene plasmid #76098 | EPHA10 gRNA (BRDN0001146813) | addgene partial sequence | sequence record 185179 | hU6-F
AGAAAGTAATAATTTCTTGGGTAGTTTGCAGTTTTAAAATTATGTTTTAAAATGGACTATCATATGCTTA
CCGTAACTTGAAAGTATTTCGATTTCTTGGCTTTATATATCTTGTGGAAAGGACGAAACACCGCCGCAAA
ATCGACACGATCGTTTTAGAGCTAGAAATAGCAAGTTAAAATAAGGCTAGTCCGTTATCAACTTGAAAAA
GTGGCACCGAGTCGGTGCTTTTTTAAGCTTGGCGTAACTAGATCTTGAGACAAATGGCAGTATTCATCCA
CAATTTTAAAAGAAAAGGGGGGATTGGGGGGTACAGTGCAGGGGAAAGAATAGTAGACATAATAGCAACA
GACATACAAACTAAAGAATTACAAAAACAAATTACAAAAATTCAAAATTTTCGGGTTTATTACAGGGACA
GCAGAGATCCACTTTGGCGCCGGCTCGAGGGGGCCCGGGTGCAAAGATGGATAAAGTTTTAAACAGAGAG
GAATCTTTGCAGCTAATGGACCTTCTAGGTCTTGAAAGGAGTGGGAATTGGCTCCGGTGCCCGTCAGTGG
GCAGAGCGCA
